>Addgene plasmid #90249 | pflareA-psd95-exon18. | depositor full sequence | sequence record 194017 | pflareA-psd95-exon18. sequence 6713 bps
TAGTTATTAATAGTAATCAATTACGGGGTCATTAGTTCATAGCCCATATATGGAGTTCCGCGTTACATAA
CTTACGGTAAATGGCCCGCCTGGCTGACCGCCCAACGACCCCCGCCCATTGACGTCAATAATGACGTATG
TTCCCATAGTAACGCCAATAGGGACTTTCCATTGACGTCAATGGGTGGAGTATTTACGGTAAACTGCCCA
CTTGGCAGTACATCAAGTGTATCATATGCCAAGTACGCCCCCTATTGACGTCAATGACGGTAAATGGCCC
GCCTGGCATTATGCCCAGTACATGACCTTATGGGACTTTCCTACTTGGCAGTACATCTACGTATTAGTCA
TCGCTATTACCATGGTGATGCGGTTTTGGCAGTACATCAATGGGCGTGGATAGCGGTTTGACTCACGGGG
ATTTCCAAGTCTCCACCCCATTGACGTCAATGGGAGTTTGTTTTGGCACCAAAATCAACGGGACTTTCCA
AAATGTCGTAACAACTCCGCCCCATTGACGCAAATGGGCGGTAGGCGTGTACGGTGGGAGGTCTATATAA
GCAGAGCTGGTTTAGTGAACCGTCAGATCCGCTAGCGCTACCGGACTCAGATCTACCATTGGTGCACCTG
ACTCCTGAGGAGAAGTCTGCCGTTACTGCCCTGTGGGGCAAGGTGAACGTGGAAGAGTTGGTGGTGAGGC
CCTGGGCCACCAGTAAGTATCAAGGTTACAAGACAGGTTTAAGGAGACCAATAGAAACTGGGCATGTGGA
GACAGAGAAGACTCACGCGTTTCTGAATTGATCTGTCTGTCCTCTGTCCGTCCTCCCCTCCTCCCCCCTC
TATCCTAATTCTGTTATCTTCTCCCTTCACTGTCTTTGCCCGCCTGCCCGGCTCTGCCCGCTGCATCCCA
CCTCTACCACCCCTCTTGCCTTTGCTCCACTTTCACCTTTCGGGTCCTCTCCCCCATCTCCTACACTCTG
TTTTGCCCCCTTCCTGCCCTCCTGTGCTTGGCCTTCCGTCTTTCTGTCCCCCCTCCTCCCTATTGGTCAC
TCTGCCTACATCCCTCTTTCTCTTCTTTTGCCTACATGTCCCTTGGCATCTGTCACTTTCCCTTTGGCCA
ACCTCCTGCCCCCACCTTCCTATATTCTCTGTCTCTTCCTGGCACCTCTGTCTGTCCTTCCTGCTACCTG
CTGGCCCCCCTCCGCCCACCCTGCCTGCCCCCAGGGGAAGCACTGCATCCTTGTTGTCTCAGCCATTGCC
GTGCGGCGGCTGCAGGCGGCCCACCTGCACCCTATCGCCATCTTCATCCGTCCCCGCTCCCTGGAGATTG
TGCTGTGAGTATGGTCCCAGGGGCTCCCCCTCAGCTCCCTCCACCTGTGACCCTGGGCTCTCAAGGTCCC
CTACCTTGATCTGTCCTTTCAGAACCTGGGACAGCAACTCCCACAGTGTTCAAAGAGCTGCATTGAGAGT
TGAGAGTCAGGGCTTGAAACAATGGGGGGGGGGCTTTCCCCCTTCTCCTGCCTTGGGTTAGGCAGGCCTA
CAGTTCTCAGGAGCCCCCCTGGGGCATACACAGGCTGTTGCAAACCAGAACCTCAGAGGCAACTAACTGG
GAGTCAGTCTGAATTCTTTCTATGGGGCTAAAGGCTGAAAGGATGAGTTTCAGAGGTCCTGGATGGGGTG
GGTTGCCGTGAGCACATCTGTAGCCCCAGAGGGTATCAGAAATGATATCGTTTGCTGTGTGCTCCAACTA
TGAAAGAAGTTGTAATGCAGCCTGCCAGGATCCATAGTCGACCACCATGGTGGCTTAGATCCGGGCATGT
GGAGACAGAGAAGACTGTTGAGTTTGTGATAAGCACTGACTCTCTCTGCCTATTGGTCTATTTTCCCTCC
CTCAGTGGCGGTCGAGGACAAACTCTACGCGGACTTGCCAGTACGCTTCGTGAGCAAGGGCGAGGAGCTG
TTCACCGGGGTGGTGCCCATCCTGGTCGAGCTGGACGGCGACGTAAACGGCCACAAGTTCAGCGTGTCCG
GCGAGGGCGAGGGCGACGCCACCTACGGCAAGCTGACCCTGAAGTTCATCTGCACCACCGGCAAGCTGCC
CGTGCCCTGGCCCACCCTCGTGACCACCCTGACCTACGGCGTGCAGTGCTTTAGCCGCTACCCCGACCAC
CTGAAGCAGCACGACTTCTTCAAGAGTGCAATGCCCGAAGGCTACGTCCAGGAGCGCACCATCTTCTTCA
AGGACGACGGCAACTACAAGACCCGCGCCGAGGTGAAGTTCGAGGGCGACACCCTGGTGAACCGCATCGA
GCTGAAGGGCATCGACTTCAAGGAGGACGGCAACATCCTGGGGCACAAGCTGGAGTACAACTACAACAGC
CACAACGTCTATATCACCGCCGACAAGCAGAAGAACGGCATCAAGGTGAACTTCAAGATCCGCCACAACA
TCGAGGACGGCAGCGTGCAGCTCGCCGACCACTACCAGCAGAACACCCCCATCGGCGACGGCCCCGTGCT
GCTGCCCGACAACCACTACCTGAGCACCCAGTCCGCCCTGAGCAAAGACCCCAACGAGAAGCGCGATCAT
ATGGTCCTGCTGGAGTTCGTGACCGCCGCCGGGATCACTCTCGGCACCGACGAGCTGTACAAGTAACCGG
TCGCCACCATGGTGAGCAAGGGCGAGGAGAATAACATGGCCATCATCAAGGAGTTCATGCGCTTCAAGGT
GCGCATGGAGGGCTCCGTGAACGGCCACGAGTTCGAGATCGAGGGCGAGGGCGAGGGCCGCCCCTACGAG
GGCACCCAGACCGCCAAGCTGAAGGTGACCAAGGGTGGCCCCCTGCCCTTCGCCTGGGACATCCTAACCC
CCAACTTCACCTACGGCTCCAAGGCCTACGTGAAGCACCCCGCCGACATCCCCGACTACTTGAAGCTGTC
CTTCCCCGAGGGCTTCAAGTGGGAGCGCGTGATGAACTTCGAGGACGGCGGCGTGGTGACCGTGACCCAG
GACTCCTCCCTGCAGGACGGCGAGTTCATCTACAAGGTGAAGCTGCGCGGCACCAACTTCCCCTCCGACG
GCCCCGTAATGCAGAAGAAGACCATGGGCTGGGAGGCCTCCTCCGAGCGGATGTACCCCGAGGACGGCGC
CCTGAAGGGCGAGATCAAGATGAGGCTGAAGCTGAAGGACGGCGGCCACTACGACGCTGAGGTCAAGACC
ACCTACAAGGCCAAGAAGCCCGTGCAGCTGCCCGGCGCCTACATCGTCGGCATCAAGTTGGACATCACCT
CCCACAACGAGGACTACACCATCGTGGAACTGTACGAACGCGCCGAGGGCCGCCACTCCACCGGCGGCAT
GGACGAGCTGTATAAGTAAGCGGCCGCGACTCTAGATCATAATCAGCCATACCACATTTGTAGAGGTTTT
ACTTGCTTTAAAAAACCTCCCACACCTCCCCCTGAACCTGAAACATAAAATGAATGCAATTGTTGTTGTT
AACTTGTTTATTGCAGCTTATAATGGTTACAAATAAAGCAATAGCATCACAAATTTCACAAATAAAGCAT
TTTTTTCACTGCATTCTAGTTGTGGTTTGTCCAAACTCATCAATGTATCTTAAGGCGTAAATTGTAAGCG
TTAATATTTTGTTAAAATTCGCGTTAAATTTTTGTTAAATCAGCTCATTTTTTAACCAATAGGCCGAAAT
CGGCAAAATCCCTTATAAATCAAAAGAATAGACCGAGATAGGGT
[37 nt withheld, positions 3755-3791]
AAAGAACGTGGACTCCAACGTCAAAGG
[49 nt withheld, positions 3819-3867]
T
[91 nt withheld, positions 3869-3959]
G
[124 nt withheld, positions 3961-4084]
CAGGTGGCACTTTTCGGGGAAATGTGCGCGGAACCCCTATTTGTTTATTTTTCTAAATACATTCAAATAT
GTATCCGCTCATGAGACAATAACCCTGATAAATGCTTCAATAATATTGAAAAAGGAAGAGTCCTGAGGCG
GAAAGAACCAGCTGTGGAATGTGTGTCAGTTAGGGTGTGGAAAGTCCCCAGGCTCCCCAGCAGGCAGAAG
TATGCAAAGCATGCATCTCAATTAGTCAGCAACCAGGTGTGGAAAGTCCCCAGGCTCCCCAGCAGGCAGA
AGTATGCAAAGCATGCATCTCAATTAGTCAGCAACCATAGTCCCGCCCCTAACTCCGCCCATCCCGCCCC
TAACTCCGCCCAGTTCCGCCCATTCTCCGCCCCATGGCTGACTAATTTTTTTTATTTATGCAGAGGCCGA
GGCCGCCTCGGCCTCTGAGCTATTCCAGAAGTAGTGAGGAGGCTTTTTTGGAGGCCTAGGCTTTTGCAAA
GATCGATCAAGAGACAGGATGAGGATCGTTTCGCATGATTGAACAAGATGGATTGCACGCAGGTTCTCCG
GCCGCTTGGGTGGAGAGGCTATTCGGCTATGACTGGGCACAACAGACAATCGGCTGCTCTGATGCCGCCG
TGTTCCGGCTGTCAGCGCAGGGGCGCCCGGTTCTTTTTGTCAAGACCGACCTGTCCGGTGCCCTGAATGA
ACTGCAAGACGAGGCAGCGCGGCTATCGTGGCTGGCCACGACGGGCGTTCCTTGCGCAGCTGTGCTCGAC
GTTGTCACTGAAGCGGGAAGGGACTGGCTGCTATTGGGCGAAGTGCCGGGGCAGGATCTCCTGTCATCTC
ACCTTGCTCCTGCCGAGAAAGTATCCATCATGGCTGATGCAATGCGGCGGCTGCATACGCTTGATCCGGC
TACCTGCCCATTCGACCACCAAGCGAAACATCGCATCGAGCGAGCACGTACTCGGATGGAAGCCGGTCTT
GTCGATCAGGATGATCTGGACGAAGAGCATCAGGGGCTCGCGCCAGCCGAACTGTTCGCCAGGCTCAAGG
CGAGCATGCCCGACGGCGAGGATCTCGTCGTGACCCATGGCGATGCCTGCTTGCCGAATATCATGGTGGA
AAATGGCCGCTTTTCTGGATTCATCGACTGTGGCCGGCTGGGTGTGGCGGACCGCTATCAGGACATAGCG
TTGGCTACCCGTGATATTGCTGAAGAGCTTGGCGGCGAATGGGCTGACCGCTTCCTCGTGCTTTACGGTA
TCGCCGCTCCCGATTCGCAGCGCATCGCCTTCTATCGCCTTCTTGACGAGTTCTTCTGAGCGGGACTCTG
GGGTTCGAAATGACCGACCAAGCGACGCCCAACCTGCCATCACGAGATTTCGATTCCACCGCCGCCTTCT
ATGAAAGGTTGGGCTTCGGAATCGTTTTCCGGGACGCCGGCTGGATGATCCTCCAGCGCGGGGATCTCAT
GCTGGAGTTCTTCGCCCACCCTAGGGGGAGGCTAACTGAAACACGGAAGGAGACAATACCGGAAGGAACC
CGCGCTATGACGGCAATAAAAAGACAGAATAAAACGCACGGTGTTGGGTCGTTTGTTCATAAACGCGGGG
TTCGGTCCCAGGGCTGGCACTCTGTCGATACCCCACCGAGACCCCATTGGGGCCAATACGCCCGCGTTTC
TTCCTTTTCCCCACCCCACCCCCCAAGTTCGGGTGAAGGCCCAGGGCTCGCAGCCAACGTCGGGGCGGCA
GGCCCTGCCATAGCCTCAGGTTACTCATATATACTTTAGATTGATTTAAAACTTCATTTTTAATTTAAAA
GGATCTAGGTGAAGATCCTTTTTGATAATCTCATGACCAAAATCCCTTAACGTGAGTTTTCGTTCCACTG
AGCGTCAGACCCCGTAGAAAAGATCAAAGGATCTTCTTGAGATCCTTTTTTTCTGCGCGTAATCTGCTGC
TTGCAAACAAAAAAACCACCGCTACCAGCGGTGGTTTGTTTGCCGGATCAAGAGCTACCAACTCTTTTTC
CGAAGGTAACTGGCTTCAGCAGAGCGCAGATACCAAATACTGTCCTTCTAGTGTAGCCGTAGTTAGGCCA
CCACTTCAAGAACTCTGTAGCACCGCCTACATACCTCGCTCTGCTAATCCTGTTACCAGTGGCTGCTGCC
AGTGGCGATAAGTCGTGTCTTACCGGGTTGGACTCAAGACGATAGTTACCGGATAAGGCGCAGCGGTCGG
GCTGAACGGGGGGTTCGTGCACACAGCCCAGCTTGGAGCGAACGACCTACACCGAACTGAGATACCTACA
GCGTGAGCTATGAGAAAGCGCCACGCTTCCCGAAGGGAGAAAGGCGGACAGGTATCCGGTAAGCGGCAGG
GTCGGAACAGGAGAGCGCACGAGGGAGCTTCCAGGGGGAAACGCCTGGTATCTTTATAGTCCTGTCGGGT
TTCGCCACCTCTGACTTGAGCGTCGATTTTTGTGATGCTCGTCAGGGGGGCGGAGCCTATGGAAAAACGC
CAGCAACGCGGCCTTTTTACGGTTCCTGGCCTTTTGCTGGCCTTTTGCTCACATGTTCTTTCCTGCGTTA
TCCCCTGATTCTGTGGATAACCGTATTACCGCCATGCAT
Features (pLannotate 1.2.2; 18 found; start..end, strand, type, name):
     61..364     +  enhancer       CMV enhancer: human cytomegalovirus immediate early enhancer
    365..568     +  promoter       CMV promoter: human cytomegalovirus (CMV) immediate early promoter
    591..614     +  misc_feature   MCS (fragment): multiple cloning site
    619..729     +  CDS            HBB (fragment): HBB_GORGO - Experimental evidence at protein level: Swiss-Prot protein existence level 1. Involved in oxygen transport from the lung to the various peripheral tissues. From Gorilla gorilla gorilla (Western lowland gorilla).
    713..796     +  intron         chimeric intron (fragment): chimera between introns from human β-globin and immunoglobulin heavy chain genes
   1222..1335    +  CDS            DLG4 (fragment): DLG4_HUMAN - Also known as PSD95. Experimental evidence at protein level: Swiss-Prot protein existence level 1. Postsynaptic scaffolding protein that plays a critical role in synaptogenesis and synaptic plasticity by providing a platform for the postsynaptic clustering of crucial synaptic proteins. Interacts with the cytoplasmic tail of NMDA receptor subunits and shaker-type potassium channels. Required for synaptic plasticity associated with NMDA receptor signaling. Overexpression or depletion of DLG4 changes the ratio of excitatory to inhibitory synapses in hippocampal neurons. May reduce th
   1940..2656    +  CDS            EGFP: the original enhanced GFP (Yang et al., 1996) mammalian codon-optimized
   2669..3376    +  CDS            mStrawberry: mStrawberry is a basic (constitutively fluorescent) red fluorescent protein published in 2004, derived from Discosoma sp.. It is reported to be a somewhat slowly-maturing monomer with low acid sensitivity.
   3395..3478    +  CDS            large T antigen (fragment): large T antigen from SV40 (simian virus 40)
   3501..3622    +  polyA_signal   SV40 poly(A) signal: SV40 polyadenylation signal
   3656..4084    -  rep_origin     f1 ori (sequence partly withheld): f1 bacteriophage origin of replication; arrow indicates direction of (+) strand synthesis
   4111..4215    +  promoter       AmpR promoter: bla
   4217..4574    +  promoter       SV40 promoter: SV40 enhancer and early promoter
   4609..5403    +  CDS            NeoR/KanR: aminoglycoside phosphotransferase from Tn5; aph(3')-II (or nptII); confers resistance to neomycin, kanamycin, and G418 (Geneticin®)
   5424..5576    +  CDS            ble (fragment): BLE_KLEPN - Experimental evidence at protein level: Swiss-Prot protein existence level 1. Binding protein with a strong affinity to the bleomycin family of antibiotics. Binds to CL990; an antimitotic-antibiotic compound. From Klebsiella pneumoniae.
   5635..5682    +  polyA_signal   HSV TK poly(A) signal: herpes simplex virus thymidine kinase polyadenylation signal (Cole and Stacy, 1985)
   5773..5789    -  polyA_signal   bGH poly(A) signal (fragment): bovine growth hormone polyadenylation signal
   6011..6599    +  rep_origin     ori: high-copy-number ColE1/pMB1/pBR322/pUC origin of replication
