>Addgene plasmid #90249 | pflareA-psd95-exon18. | addgene full sequence | sequence record 270812 | Addgene NGS Result
GTAATCAATTACGGGGTCATTAGTTCATAGCCCATATATGGAGTTCCGCGTTACATAACTTACGGTAAAT
GGCCCGCCTGGCTGACCGCCCAACGACCCCCGCCCATTGACGTCAATAATGACGTATGTTCCCATAGTAA
CGCCAATAGGGACTTTCCATTGACGTCAATGGGTGGAGTATTTACGGTAAACTGCCCACTTGGCAGTACA
TCAAGTGTATCATATGCCAAGTACGCCCCCTATTGACGTCAATGACGGTAAATGGCCCGCCTGGCATTAT
GCCCAGTACATGACCTTATGGGACTTTCCTACTTGGCAGTACATCTACGTATTAGTCATCGCTATTACCA
TGGTGATGCGGTTTTGGCAGTACATCAATGGGCGTGGATAGCGGTTTGACTCACGGGGATTTCCAAGTCT
CCACCCCATTGACGTCAATGGGAGTTTGTTTTGGCACCAAAATCAACGGGACTTTCCAAAATGTCGTAAC
AACTCCGCCCCATTGACGCAAATGGGCGGTAGGCGTGTACGGTGGGAGGTCTATATAAGCAGAGCTGGTT
TAGTGAACCGTCAGATCCGCTAGCGCTACCGGACTCAGATCTACCATTGGTGCACCTGACTCCTGAGGAG
AAGTCTGCCGTTACTGCCCTGTGGGGCAAGGTGAACGTGGAAGAGTTGGTGGTGAGGCCCTGGGCCACCA
GTAAGTATCAAGGTTACAAGACAGGTTTAAGGAGACCAATAGAAACTGGGCATGTGGAGACAGAGAAGAC
TCACGCGTTTCTGAATTGATCTGTCTGTCCTCTGTCCGTCCTCCCCTCCTCCCCCCTCTATCCTAATTCT
GTTATCTTCTCCCTTCACTGTCTTTGCCCGCCTGCCCGGCTCTGCCCGCTGCATCCCACCTCTACCACCC
CTCTTGCCTTTGCTCCACTTTCACCTTTCGGGTCCTCTCCCCCATCTCCTACACTCTGTTTTGCCCCCTT
CCTGCCCTCCTGTGCTTGGCCTTCCGTCTTTCTGTCCCCCCTCCTCCCTATTGGTCACTCTGCCTACATC
CCTCTTTCTCTTCTTTTGCCTACATGTCCCTTGGCATCTGTCACTTTCCCTTTGGCCAACCTCCTGCCCC
CACCTTCCTATATTCTCTGTCTCTTCCTGGCACCTCTGTCTGTCCTTCCTGCTACCTGCTGGCCCCCCTC
CGCCCACCCTGCCTGCCCCCAGGGGAAGCACTGCATCCTTGTTGTCTCAGCCATTGCCGTGCGGCGGCTG
CAGGCGGCCCACCTGCACCCTATCGCCATCTTCATCCGTCCCCGCTCCCTGGAGATTGTGCTGTGAGTAT
GGTCCCAGGGGCTCCCCCTCAGCTCCCTCCACCTGTGACCCTGGGCTCTCAAGGTCCCCTACCTTGATCT
GTCCTTTCAGAACCTGGGACAGCAACTCCCACAGTGTTCAAAGAGCTGCATTGAGAGTTGAGAGTCAGGG
CTTGAAACAATGGGGGGGGGGCTTTCCCCCTTCTCCTGCCTTGGGTTAGGCAGGCCTACAGTTCTCAGGA
GCCCCCCTGGGGCATACACAGGCTGTTGCAAACCAGAACCTCAGAGGCAACTAACTGGGAGTCAGTCTGA
ATTCTTTCTATGGGGCTAAAGGCTGAAAGGATGAGTTTCAGAGGTCCTGGATGGGGTGGGTTGCCGTGAG
CACATCTGTAGCCCCAGAGGGTATCAGAAATGATATCGTTTGCTGTGTGCTCCAACTATGAAAGAAGTTG
TAATGCAGCCTGCCAGGATCCATAGTCGACCACCATGGTGGCTTAGATCCGGGCATGTGGAGACAGAGAA
GACTGTTGAGTTTGTGATAAGCACTGACTCTCTCTGCCTATTGGTCTATTTTCCCTCCCTCAGTGGCGGT
CGAGGACAAACTCTACGCGGACTTGCCAGTACGCTTCGTGAGCAAGGGCGAGGAGCTGTTCACCGGGGTG
GTGCCCATCCTGGTCGAGCTGGACGGCGACGTAAACGGCCACAAGTTCAGCGTGTCCGGCGAGGGCGAGG
GCGACGCCACCTACGGCAAGCTGACCCTGAAGTTCATCTGCACCACCGGCAAGCTGCCCGTGCCCTGGCC
CACCCTCGTGACCACCCTGACCTACGGCGTGCAGTGCTTTAGCCGCTACCCCGACCACCTGAAGCAGCAC
GACTTCTTCAAGAGTGCAATGCCCGAAGGCTACGTCCAGGAGCGCACCATCTTCTTCAAGGACGACGGCA
ACTACAAGACCCGCGCCGAGGTGAAGTTCGAGGGCGACACCCTGGTGAACCGCATCGAGCTGAAGGGCAT
CGACTTCAAGGAGGACGGCAACATCCTGGGGCACAAGCTGGAGTACAACTACAACAGCCACAACGTCTAT
ATCACCGCCGACAAGCAGAAGAACGGCATCAAGGTGAACTTCAAGATCCGCCACAACATCGAGGACGGCA
GCGTGCAGCTCGCCGACCACTACCAGCAGAACACCCCCATCGGCGACGGCCCCGTGCTGCTGCCCGACAA
CCACTACCTGAGCACCCAGTCCGCCCTGAGCAAAGACCCCAACGAGAAGCGCGATCATATGGTCCTGCTG
GAGTTCGTGACCGCCGCCGGGATCACTCTCGGCACCGACGAGCTGTACAAGTAACCGGTCGCCACCATGG
TGAGCAAGGGCGAGGAGAATAACATGGCCATCATCAAGGAGTTCATGCGCTTCAAGGTGCGCATGGAGGG
CTCCGTGAACGGCCACGAGTTCGAGATCGAGGGCGAGGGCGAGGGCCGCCCCTACGAGGGCACCCAGACC
GCCAAGCTGAAGGTGACCAAGGGTGGCCCCCTGCCCTTCGCCTGGGACATCCTAACCCCCAACTTCACCT
ACGGCTCCAAGGCCTACGTGAAGCACCCCGCCGACATCCCCGACTACTTGAAGCTGTCCTTCCCCGAGGG
CTTCAAGTGGGAGCGCGTGATGAACTTCGAGGACGGCGGCGTGGTGACCGTGACCCAGGACTCCTCCCTG
CAGGACGGCGAGTTCATCTACAAGGTGAAGCTGCGCGGCACCAACTTCCCCTCCGACGGCCCCGTAATGC
AGAAGAAGACCATGGGCTGGGAGGCCTCCTCCGAGCGGATGTACCCCGAGGACGGCGCCCTGAAGGGCGA
GATCAAGATGAGGCTGAAGCTGAAGGACGGCGGCCACTACGACGCTGAGGTCAAGACCACCTACAAGGCC
AAGAAGCCCGTGCAGCTGCCCGGCGCCTACATCGTCGGCATCAAGTTGGACATCACCTCCCACAACGAGG
ACTACACCATCGTGGAACTGTACGAACGCGCCGAGGGCCGCCACTCCACCGGCGGCATGGACGAGCTGTA
TAAGTAAGCGGCCGCGACTCTAGATCATAATCAGCCATACCACATTTGTAGAGGTTTTACTTGCTTTAAA
AAACCTCCCACACCTCCCCCTGAACCTGAAACATAAAATGAATGCAATTGTTGTTGTTAACTTGTTTATT
GCAGCTTATAATGGTTACAAATAAAGCAATAGCATCACAAATTTCACAAATAAAGCATTTTTTTCACTGC
ATTCTAGTTGTGGTTTGTCCAAACTCATCAATGTATCTTAAGGCGTAAATTGTAAGCGTTAATATTTTGT
TAAAATTCGCGTTAAATTTTTGTTAAATCAGCTCATTTTTTAACCAATAGGCCGAAATCGGCAAAATCCC
TTATAAATCAAAAGAATAGACCGAGATAGGGT
[37 nt withheld, positions 3743-3779]
AAAGAACGTGGACTCCAACGTCAAAGG
[49 nt withheld, positions 3807-3855]
T
[91 nt withheld, positions 3857-3947]
G
[124 nt withheld, positions 3949-4072]
CAGGTGGCACTTTTCGGGGAAATGTGCGCGGAACCCCTATTTGTTTATTTTTCTAAATACATTCAAATAT
GTATCCGCTCATGAGACAATAACCCTGATAAATGCTTCAATAATATTGAAAAAGGAAGAGTCCTGAGGCG
GAAAGAACCAGCTGTGGAATGTGTGTCAGTTAGGGTGTGGAAAGTCCCCAGGCTCCCCAGCAGGCAGAAG
TATGCAAAGCATGCATCTCAATTAGTCAGCAACCAGGTGTGGAAAGTCCCCAGGCTCCCCAGCAGGCAGA
AGTATGCAAAGCATGCATCTCAATTAGTCAGCAACCATAGTCCCGCCCCTAACTCCGCCCATCCCGCCCC
TAACTCCGCCCAGTTCCGCCCATTCTCCGCCCCATGGCTGACTAATTTTTTTTATTTATGCAGAGGCCGA
GGCCGCCTCGGCCTCTGAGCTATTCCAGAAGTAGTGAGGAGGCTTTTTTGGAGGCCTAGGCTTTTGCAAA
GATCGATCAAGAGACAGGATGAGGATCGTTTCGCATGATTGAACAAGATGGATTGCACGCAGGTTCTCCG
GCCGCTTGGGTGGAGAGGCTATTCGGCTATGACTGGGCACAACAGACAATCGGCTGCTCTGATGCCGCCG
TGTTCCGGCTGTCAGCGCAGGGGCGCCCGGTTCTTTTTGTCAAGACCGACCTGTCCGGTGCCCTGAATGA
ACTGCAAGACGAGGCAGCGCGGCTATCGTGGCTGGCCACGACGGGCGTTCCTTGCGCAGCTGTGCTCGAC
GTTGTCACTGAAGCGGGAAGGGACTGGCTGCTATTGGGCGAAGTGCCGGGGCAGGATCTCCTGTCATCTC
ACCTTGCTCCTGCCGAGAAAGTATCCATCATGGCTGATGCAATGCGGCGGCTGCATACGCTTGATCCGGC
TACCTGCCCATTCGACCACCAAGCGAAACATCGCATCGAGCGAGCACGTACTCGGATGGAAGCCGGTCTT
GTCGATCAGGATGATCTGGACGAAGAGCATCAGGGGCTCGCGCCAGCCGAACTGTTCGCCAGGCTCAAGG
CGAGCATGCCCGACGGCGAGGATCTCGTCGTGACCCATGGCGATGCCTGCTTGCCGAATATCATGGTGGA
AAATGGCCGCTTTTCTGGATTCATCGACTGTGGCCGGCTGGGTGTGGCGGACCGCTATCAGGACATAGCG
TTGGCTACCCGTGATATTGCTGAAGAGCTTGGCGGCGAATGGGCTGACCGCTTCCTCGTGCTTTACGGTA
TCGCCGCTCCCGATTCGCAGCGCATCGCCTTCTATCGCCTTCTTGACGAGTTCTTCTGAGCGGGACTCTG
GGGTTCGAAATGACCGACCAAGCGACGCCCAACCTGCCATCACGAGATTTCGATTCCACCGCCGCCTTCT
ATGAAAGGTTGGGCTTCGGAATCGTTTTCCGGGACGCCGGCTGGATGATCCTCCAGCGCGGGGATCTCAT
GCTGGAGTTCTTCGCCCACCCTAGGGGGAGGCTAACTGAAACACGGAAGGAGACAATACCGGAAGGAACC
CGCGCTATGACGGCAATAAAAAGACAGAATAAAACGCACGGTGTTGGGTCGTTTGTTCATAAACGCGGGG
TTCGGTCCCAGGGCTGGCACTCTGTCGATACCCCACCGAGACCCCATTGGGGCCAATACGCCCGCGTTTC
TTCCTTTTCCCCACCCCACCCCCCAAGTTCGGGTGAAGGCCCAGGGCTCGCAGCCAACGTCGGGGCGGCA
GGCCCTGCCATAGCCTCAGGTTACTCATATATACTTTAGATTGATTTAAAACTTCATTTTTAATTTAAAA
GGATCTAGGTGAAGATCCTTTTTGATAATCTCATGACCAAAATCCCTTAACGTGAGTTTTCGTTCCACTG
AGCGTCAGACCCCGTAGAAAAGATCAAAGGATCTTCTTGAGATCCTTTTTTTCTGCGCGTAATCTGCTGC
TTGCAAACAAAAAAACCACCGCTACCAGCGGTGGTTTGTTTGCCGGATCAAGAGCTACCAACTCTTTTTC
CGAAGGTAACTGGCTTCAGCAGAGCGCAGATACCAAATACTGTTCTTCTAGTGTAGCCGTAGTTAGGCCA
CCACTTCAAGAACTCTGTAGCACCGCCTACATACCTCGCTCTGCTAATCCTGTTACCAGTGGCTGCTGCC
AGTGGCGATAAGTCGTGTCTTACCGGGTTGGACTCAAGACGATAGTTACCGGATAAGGCGCAGCGGTCGG
GCTGAACGGGGGGTTCGTGCACACAGCCCAGCTTGGAGCGAACGACCTACACCGAACTGAGATACCTACA
GCGTGAGCTATGAGAAAGCGCCACGCTTCCCGAAGGGAGAAAGGCGGACAGGTATCCGGTAAGCGGCAGG
GTCGGAACAGGAGAGCGCACGAGGGAGCTTCCAGGGGGAAACGCCTGGTATCTTTATAGTCCTGTCGGGT
TTCGCCACCTCTGACTTGAGCGTCGATTTTTGTGATGCTCGTCAGGGGGGCGGAGCCTATGGAAAAACGC
CAGCAACGCGGCCTTTTTACGGTTCCTGGCCTTTTGCTGGCCTTTTGCTCACATGTTCTTTCCTGCGTTA
TCCCCTGATTCTGTGGATAACCGTATTACCGCCATGCATTAGTTATTAATA
Features (pLannotate 1.2.2; 18 found; start..end, strand, type, name):
     49..352     +  enhancer       CMV enhancer: human cytomegalovirus immediate early enhancer
    353..556     +  promoter       CMV promoter: human cytomegalovirus (CMV) immediate early promoter
    579..602     +  misc_feature   MCS (fragment): multiple cloning site
    607..717     +  CDS            HBB (fragment): HBB_GORGO - Experimental evidence at protein level: Swiss-Prot protein existence level 1. Involved in oxygen transport from the lung to the various peripheral tissues. From Gorilla gorilla gorilla (Western lowland gorilla).
    701..784     +  intron         chimeric intron (fragment): chimera between introns from human β-globin and immunoglobulin heavy chain genes
   1210..1323    +  CDS            DLG4 (fragment): DLG4_HUMAN - Also known as PSD95. Experimental evidence at protein level: Swiss-Prot protein existence level 1. Postsynaptic scaffolding protein that plays a critical role in synaptogenesis and synaptic plasticity by providing a platform for the postsynaptic clustering of crucial synaptic proteins. Interacts with the cytoplasmic tail of NMDA receptor subunits and shaker-type potassium channels. Required for synaptic plasticity associated with NMDA receptor signaling. Overexpression or depletion of DLG4 changes the ratio of excitatory to inhibitory synapses in hippocampal neurons. May reduce th
   1928..2644    +  CDS            EGFP: the original enhanced GFP (Yang et al., 1996) mammalian codon-optimized
   2657..3364    +  CDS            mStrawberry: mStrawberry is a basic (constitutively fluorescent) red fluorescent protein published in 2004, derived from Discosoma sp.. It is reported to be a somewhat slowly-maturing monomer with low acid sensitivity.
   3383..3466    +  CDS            large T antigen (fragment): large T antigen from SV40 (simian virus 40)
   3489..3610    +  polyA_signal   SV40 poly(A) signal: SV40 polyadenylation signal
   3644..4072    -  rep_origin     f1 ori (sequence partly withheld): f1 bacteriophage origin of replication; arrow indicates direction of (+) strand synthesis
   4099..4203    +  promoter       AmpR promoter: bla
   4205..4562    +  promoter       SV40 promoter: SV40 enhancer and early promoter
   4597..5391    +  CDS            NeoR/KanR: aminoglycoside phosphotransferase from Tn5; aph(3')-II (or nptII); confers resistance to neomycin, kanamycin, and G418 (Geneticin®)
   5412..5564    +  CDS            ble (fragment): BLE_KLEPN - Experimental evidence at protein level: Swiss-Prot protein existence level 1. Binding protein with a strong affinity to the bleomycin family of antibiotics. Binds to CL990; an antimitotic-antibiotic compound. From Klebsiella pneumoniae.
   5623..5670    +  polyA_signal   HSV TK poly(A) signal: herpes simplex virus thymidine kinase polyadenylation signal (Cole and Stacy, 1985)
   5761..5777    -  polyA_signal   bGH poly(A) signal (fragment): bovine growth hormone polyadenylation signal
   5999..6587    +  rep_origin     ori: high-copy-number ColE1/pMB1/pBR322/pUC origin of replication
