[The description below was written by a language model from this plasmid's Addgene catalogue record and pLannotate feature annotations shown in this document.]
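Description:
pflareA-psd95-exon18 is a mammalian expression plasmid built on the pflareA backbone that serves as a dual-fluorescence minigene reporter for alternative splicing of exon 18 of mouse Dlg4 (Psd-95). It is propagated in E. coli from a high-copy ColE1/pUC-type origin and also carries an f1 origin. A single Tn5 NeoR/KanR gene sits behind tandem bacterial (bla-type) and SV40 early promoters and ends in an HSV TK polyadenylation signal. This arrangement gives kanamycin resistance in bacteria and G418 selection in transfected mammalian cells. Short annotated fragments of ble and a bGH poly(A) signal appear to be backbone remnants.

The reporter unit is driven by the CMV immediate-early enhancer and promoter. Downstream lie a β-globin-derived exon fragment and partial intron sequence, followed by the roughly 1 kb mouse genomic insert. Within that insert, a short Dlg4 coding segment, presumably the test exon, is flanked by unannotated sequence that is probably its neighbouring introns. Next come EGFP and mStrawberry open reading frames in tandem, a small SV40 large T antigen fragment (possibly a nuclear localization signal, though the record does not say), and the SV40 poly(A) signal. The layout suggests that inclusion or skipping of the Dlg4 exon determines which fluorescent protein is translated, so that the green-to-red ratio reports the splicing choice. The record does not spell out the exact frame or start-codon logic.

According to the associated publication title, the reporter was used for high-throughput screening to find regulators of Dlg4 alternative splicing. The depositor and sequencing-verified records carry identical feature sets offset by 12 nt, and both are 6,713 nt, slightly longer than the catalogued size.
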