Addgene plasmid #90249: pflareA-psd95-exon18.
Purpose: Minigene reporter for alternative splicing analysis
Depositing lab: Douglas Black. Depositing organization: University of California, Los Angeles (UCLA). Publication: A broadly applicable high-throughput screening strategy identifies new regulators of Dlg4 (Psd-95) alternative splicing. Zheng S, Damoiseaux R, Chen L, Black DL. Genome Res. 2013 Jun;23(6):998-1007. doi: 10.1101/gr.147546.112. Epub 2013 May 1. PubMed 23636947.
Backbone
  Vector backbone: pflareA
  Total vector size (bp): 6703
  Vector type: Mammalian Expression
  Selectable markers: Neomycin (select with G418)
Growth in bacteria
  Bacterial resistance: Kanamycin, 50 μg/mL
  Growth temperature: 37°C
  Growth strain: DH5alpha
  Copy number: Unknown
Gene/Insert
  Gene/Insert name: psd95-exon18
  Species: M. musculus (mouse)
  Insert size (bp): 977
  Entrez Gene: Dlg4 (a.k.a. Dlgh4, PSD-95, PSD95, SAP90, SAP90A)
  Promoter: CMV
  Cloning method: Unknown
  Sequencing primers: 5′ CAGATCTACCATTGGTGCACCTGA
Terms and licenses: Academic/Nonprofit Terms; Industry Terms: Not Available to Industry
How to cite: pflareA-psd95-exon18. was a gift from Douglas Black (Addgene plasmid # 90249 ; http://n2t.net/addgene:90249 ; RRID:Addgene_90249)
